Addgene plasmid #144749: TFORF3273
Purpose: Lentiviral vector for overexpressing transcription factor ORFs with unique 24-bp barcodes. Barcodes facilitate identification of transcription factors in pooled screens.
Depositing lab: Feng Zhang. Depositing organization: Broad Institute. Publication: A transcription factor atlas of directed differentiation. Joung J, Ma S, Tay T, Geiger-Schuller KR, Kirchgatterer PC, Verdine VK, Guo B, Arias-Garcia MA, Allen WE, Singh A, Kuksenko O, Abudayyeh OO, Gootenberg JS, Fu Z, Macrae RK, Buenrostro JD, Regev A, Zhang F. Cell. 2023 Jan 5;186(1):209-229.e26. doi: 10.1016/j.cell.2022.11.026. PubMed 36608654.
Backbone
  Vector backbone: pLX_TRC317
  Backbone manufacturer: Broad Institute Genetic Perturbation Platform
  Backbone size w/o insert (bp): 8264
  Vector type: Mammalian Expression, Lentiviral
  Selectable markers: Puromycin
Growth in bacteria
  Bacterial resistance: Ampicillin, 100 μg/mL
  Growth temperature: 37°C
  Growth strain: NEB Stable
  Copy number: High Copy
Gene/Insert
  Gene/Insert name: BBX
  Species: H. sapiens (human)
  Insert size (bp): 2093
  Entrez Gene: BBX (a.k.a. HBP2, HSPC339, MDS001)
  Promoter: EF1a
  Tag / fusion protein: V5 (C terminal on insert)
  Cloning method: Gateway Cloning
  Sequencing primers: 5′ GGGTGGAGACTGAAGTTAGGCCAG; 3′ CACATAGCGTAAAAGGAGCAACATAG
Resource information
  A portion of this plasmid was derived from a plasmid made by: Broad Institute Genetic Perturbation Platform
Terms and licenses: Academic/Nonprofit Terms; Industry Terms: Not Available to Industry
Depositor comments: NM_001276286.1 Please test multiple small colonies in case of plasmid recombination. To make this collection available in a timely manner, a portion of this collection was not fully sequenced by Addgene. If an Addgene verified full plasmid sequence is not available, please contact us prior to placing an order to request the full sequence.
How to cite: TFORF3273 was a gift from Feng Zhang (Addgene plasmid # 144749 ; http://n2t.net/addgene:144749 ; RRID:Addgene_144749)
