[The description below was written by a language model from this plasmid's Addgene catalogue record and pLannotate feature annotations shown in this document.]
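Description:
TFORF3273 is a third-generation-style, self-inactivating lentiviral expression plasmid built on the pLX_TRC317 backbone from the Broad Institute Genetic Perturbation Platform. It carries the human transcription factor BBX (also known as HBP2) as one member of a barcoded transcription factor ORF collection. In bacteria it replicates from a high-copy ColE1/pUC-type origin and is selected with ampicillin through the bla gene. An f1 origin and remnants of a lac/lacZα cloning region with T7 and T3 promoters are also present in the backbone. The depositor notes that the plasmid can recombine.

The viral cassette starts with an RSV promoter fused to a truncated HIV-1 5' LTR, which drives Tat-independent production of genomic RNA in packaging cells. This is followed by the Ψ packaging signal with a gag fragment, the RRE for Rev-dependent nuclear export, and a cPPT/CTS element. It ends in a ΔU3 3' LTR with a downstream SV40 polyadenylation signal. Within the provirus, an SV40 early promoter drives puromycin N-acetyltransferase for selection of transduced mammalian cells. A separate EF-1α promoter drives the BBX ORF, which was introduced by Gateway cloning and is flanked by attB1 and attB2 sites. The ORF is fused at its C terminus to a V5 epitope tag for detection, and a WPRE downstream enhances transcript expression. The annotation splits BBX into two fragments, which may reflect the specific isoform cloned. The unique 24-bp barcode described in the catalogue entry is not annotated in the feature table.

The construct is intended for lentiviral overexpression of BBX, alone or in pooled screens where the barcode identifies the transcription factor, such as directed differentiation studies.
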