Features (pLannotate 1.2.2; 35 found; start..end, strand, type, name):
      5..231     +  promoter       RSV promoter: Rous sarcoma virus enhancer/promoter
    232..412     +  LTR            5' LTR (truncated): truncated 5' long terminal repeat (LTR) from HIV-1
    459..584     +  misc_feature   HIV-1 Ψ: packaging signal of human immunodeficiency virus type 1
    568..931     +  CDS            HIV-1 gag (fragment): gag protein from human immunodeficiency virus 1; gag
   1077..1310    +  misc_feature   RRE: The Rev response element (RRE) of HIV-1 allows for Rev-dependent mRNA export from the nucleus to the cytoplasm.
   1687..1713    +  CDS            Rev (fragment): human immunodeficiency virus 1 (HIV-1) Rev protein; rev; enhances nuclear export of unspliced and incompletely spliced viral mRNAs
   1720..1743    +  promoter       SV40 promoter (fragment): SV40 early promoter
   1744..1815    +  promoter       SV40 promoter (fragment): SV40 enhancer and early promoter
   1839..1974    +  rep_origin     SV40 ori: SV40 origin of replication
   2020..2616    +  CDS            PuroR (fragment): puromycin N-acetyltransferase; pac from Streptomyces; confers resistance to puromycin
   2665..2782    +  misc_feature   cPPT/CTS: central polypurine tract and central termination sequence of HIV-1
   2847..2913    +  CDS            small t antigen (fragment): SV40 (simian virus 40) small t antigen
   2920..4098    +  promoter       EF-1α promoter: strong constitutive promoter for human elongation factor EF-1α
   4119..4136    +  protein_bind   attB1 (fragment): mutant version of attB; core recombination site for the Gateway® BP reaction BP Clonase™
   4145..5014    +  CDS            BBX (fragment): BBX_HUMAN - Also known as HBP2. Experimental evidence at protein level: Swiss-Prot protein existence level 1. Transcription factor that is necessary for cell cycle progression from G1 to S phase. From Homo sapiens (Human).
   5047..5958    +  CDS            BBX (fragment): BBX_HUMAN - Also known as HBP2. Experimental evidence at protein level: Swiss-Prot protein existence level 1. Transcription factor that is necessary for cell cycle progression from G1 to S phase. From Homo sapiens (Human).
   6036..6053    -  protein_bind   attB2 (fragment): mutant version of attB; core recombination site for the Gateway® BP reaction BP Clonase™
   6062..6103    +  CDS            V5 tag: epitope tag from simian virus 5
   6119..6172    +  promoter       U6 promoter (fragment): RNA polymerase III promoter for human U6 snRNA
   6214..6802    +  misc_feature   WPRE: woodchuck hepatitis virus posttranscriptional regulatory element
   6853..6872    +  misc_feature   cPPT/CTS (fragment): central polypurine tract and central termination sequence of HIV-1
   6874..7107    +  LTR            3' LTR (ΔU3): self-inactivating 3' long terminal repeat (LTR) from HIV-1
   7185..7306    +  polyA_signal   SV40 poly(A) signal: SV40 polyadenylation signal
   7346..7481    +  rep_origin     SV40 ori: SV40 origin of replication
   7502..7520    -  promoter       T7 promoter: promoter for bacteriophage T7 RNA polymerase
   7528..7683    +  CDS            lacZα (fragment): LacZα fragment of β-galactosidase; lacZ fragment
   7688..8116    +  rep_origin     f1 ori (sequence partly withheld): f1 bacteriophage origin of replication; arrow indicates direction of (+) strand synthesis
   8169..8273    +  promoter       AmpR promoter: bla
   8274..9134    +  CDS            AmpR: β-lactamase; bla; confers resistance to ampicillin, carbenicillin, and related antibiotics
   9305..9893    +  rep_origin     ori: high-copy-number ColE1/pMB1/pBR322/pUC origin of replication
  10076..10168   +  CDS            lacI (fragment): lac repressor; lacI; The lac repressor binds to the lac operator to inhibit transcription in E. coli. This inhibition can be relieved by adding lactose or isopropyl-β-D-thiogalactopyranoside (IPTG).
  10181..10202   +  protein_bind   CAP binding site: CAP binding activates transcription in the presence of cAMP. E. coli catabolite activator protein
  10217..10247   +  promoter       lac promoter: promoter for the E. coli lac operon
  10255..10271   +  protein_bind   lac operator: The lac repressor binds to the lac operator to inhibit transcription in E. coli. This inhibition can be relieved by adding lactose or isopropyl-β-D-thiogalactopyranoside (IPTG). lac repressor encoded by lacI
  10316..10334   +  promoter       T3 promoter: promoter for bacteriophage T3 RNA polymerase
>Addgene plasmid #144749 | TFORF3273 | addgene full sequence | sequence record 404351 | Addgene NGS Result
TTAATGTAGTCTTATGCAATACTCTTGTAGTCTTGCAACATGGTAACGATGAGTTAGCAACATGCCTTAC
AAGGAGAGAAAAAGCACCGTGCATGCCGATTGGTGGAAGTAAGGTGGTACGATCGTGCCTTATTAGGAAG
GCAACAGACGGGTCTGACATGGATTGGACGAACCACTGAATTGCCGCATTGCAGAGATATTGTATTTAAG
TGCCTAGCTCGATACATAAACGGGTCTCTCTGGTTAGACCAGATCTGAGCCTGGGAGCTCTCTGGCTAAC
TAGGGAACCCACTGCTTAAGCCTCAATAAAGCTTGCCTTGAGTGCTTCAAGTAGTGTGTGCCCGTCTGTT
GTGTGACTCTGGTAACTAGAGATCCCTCAGACCCTTTTAGTCAGTGTGGAAAATCTCTAGCAGTGGCGCC
CGAACAGGGACTTGAAAGCGAAAGGGAAACCAGAGGAGCTCTCTCGACGCAGGACTCGGCTTGCTGAAGC
GCGCACGGCAAGAGGCGAGGGGCGGCGACTGGTGAGTACGCCAAAAATTTTGACTAGCGGAGGCTAGAAG
GAGAGAGATGGGTGCGAGAGCGTCAGTATTAAGCGGGGGAGAATTAGATCGCGATGGGAAAAAATTCGGT
TAAGGCCAGGGGGAAAGAAAAAATATAAATTAAAACATATAGTATGGGCAAGCAGGGAGCTAGAACGATT
CGCAGTTAATCCTGGCCTGTTAGAAACATCAGAAGGCTGTAGACAAATACTGGGACAGCTACAACCATCC
CTTCAGACAGGATCAGAAGAACTTAGATCATTATATAATACAGTAGCAACCCTCTATTGTGTGCATCAAA
GGATAGAGATAAAAGACACCAAGGAAGCTTTAGACAAGATAGAGGAAGAGCAAAACAAAAGTAAGACCAC
CGCACAGCAAGCGGCCGCTGATCTTCAGACCTGGAGGAGGAGATATGAGGGACAATTGGAGAAGTGAATT
ATATAAATATAAAGTAGTAAAAATTGAACCATTAGGAGTAGCACCCACCAAGGCAAAGAGAAGAGTGGTG
CAGAGAGAAAAAAGAGCAGTGGGAATAGGAGCTTTGTTCCTTGGGTTCTTGGGAGCAGCAGGAAGCACTA
TGGGCGCAGCGTCAATGACGCTGACGGTACAGGCCAGACAATTATTGTCTGGTATAGTGCAGCAGCAGAA
CAATTTGCTGAGGGCTATTGAGGCGCAACAGCATCTGTTGCAACTCACAGTCTGGGGCATCAAGCAGCTC
CAGGCAAGAATCCTGGCTGTGGAAAGATACCTAAAGGATCAACAGCTCCTGGGGATTTGGGGTTGCTCTG
GAAAACTCATTTGCACCACTGCTGTGCCTTGGAATGCTAGTTGGAGTAATAAATCTCTGGAACAGATTTG
GAATCACACGACCTGGATGGAGTGGGACAGAGAAATTAACAATTACACAAGCTTAATACACTCCTTAATT
GAAGAATCGCAAAACCAGCAAGAAAAGAATGAACAAGAATTATTGGAATTAGATAAATGGGCAAGTTTGT
GGAATTGGTTTAACATAACAAATTGGCTGTGGTATATAAAATTATTCATAATGATAGTAGGAGGCTTGGT
AGGTTTAAGAATAGTTTTTGCTGTACTTTCTATAGTGAATAGAGTTAGGCAGGGATATTCACCATTATCG
TTTCAGACCCACCTCCCAACCCCGAGGGGACCCATGCATTGCATCTCAATTAGTCAGCAACCAGGTGTGG
AAAGTCCCCAGGCTCCCCAGCAGGCAGAAGTATGCAAAGCATGCGTCTCAATTAGTCAGCAACCATAGTC
CCGCCCCTAACTCCGCCCATCCCGCCCCTAACTCCGCCCAGTTCCGCCCATTCTCCGCCCCATGGCTGAC
TAATTTTTTTTATTTATGCAGAGGCCGAGGCCGCCTCGGCCTCTGAGCTATTCCAGAAGTAGTGAGGAGG
CTTTTTTGGAGGCCTAGGCTTTTGCAAAAAGCTTTCTAGAGGTACCACCGGAGCTTACCATGACCGAGTA
CAAGCCCACGGTGCGCCTCGCCACCCGCGACGACGTCCCCAGGGCCGTACGCACCCTCGCCGCCGCGTTC
GCCGACTACCCCGCCACGCGCCACACCGTCGATCCGGACCGCCACATCGAGCGGGTCACCGAGCTGCAAG
AACTCTTCCTCACGCGCGTCGGGCTCGACATCGGCAAGGTGTGGGTCGCGGACGACGGCGCCGCCGTGGC
GGTCTGGACCACGCCGGAGAGCGTCGAAGCGGGGGCGGTGTTCGCCGAGATCGGCCCGCGCATGGCCGAG
TTGAGCGGTTCCCGGCTGGCCGCGCAGCAACAGATGGAAGGCCTCCTGGCGCCGCACCGGCCCAAGGAGC
CCGCGTGGTTCCTGGCCACCGTCGGCGTCTCGCCCGACCACCAGGGCAAGGGTCTGGGCAGCGCCGTCGT
GCTCCCCGGAGTGGAGGCGGCCGAGCGCGCCGGGGTGCCCGCCTTCCTGGAGACCTCCGCGCCCCGCAAC
CTCCCCTTCTACGAGCGGCTCGGCTTCACCGTCACCGCCGACGTCGAGGTGCCCGAAGGACCGCGCACCT
GGTGCATGACCCGCAAGCCCGGTGCCAGTTAACGAATTCTAGATCTTGAGACAAATGGCAGTATTCATCC
ACAATTTTAAAAGAAAAGGGGGGATTGGGGGGTACAGTGCAGGGGAAAGAATAGTAGACATAATAGCAAC
AGACATACAAACTAAAGAATTACAAAAACAAATTACAAAAATTCAAAATTTTCGGGTTTATTACAGGGAC
AGCAGAGATCCACTTTGGCGCCGGCTCGAGGCCTGCAGGTGCAAAGATGGATAAAGTTTTAAACAGAGAG
GAATCTTTGCAGCTAATGGACCTTCTAGGTCTTGAAAGGAGTGGGAATTGGCTCCGGTGCCCGTCAGTGG
GCAGAGCGCACATCGCCCACAGTCCCCGAGAAGTTGGGGGGAGGGGTCGGCAATTGAACCGGTGCCTAGA
GAAGGTGGCGCGGGGTAAACTGGGAAAGTGATGTCGTGTACTGGCTCCGCCTTTTTCCCGAGGGTGGGGG
AGAACCGTATATAAGTGCAGTAGTCGCCGTGAACGTTCTTTTTCGCAACGGGTTTGCCGCCAGAACACAG
GTAAGTGCCGTGTGTGGTTCCCGCGGGCCTGGCCTCTTTACGGGTTATGGCCCTTGCGTGCCTTGAATTA
CTTCCACCTGGCTGCAGTACGTGATTCTTGATCCCGAGCTTCGGGTTGGAAGTGGGTGGGAGAGTTCGAG
GCCTTGCGCTTAAGGAGCCCCTTCGCCTCGTGCTTGAGTTGAGGCCTGGCCTGGGCGCTGGGGCCGCCGC
GTGCGAATCTGGTGGCACCTTCGCGCCTGTCTCGCTGCTTTCGATAAGTCTCTAGCCATTTAAAATTTTT
GATGACCTGCTGCGACGCTTTTTTTCTGGCAAGATAGTCTTGTAAATGCGGGCCAAGATCTGCACACTGG
TATTTCGGTTTTTGGGGCCGCGGGCGGCGACGGGGCCCGTGCGTCCCAGCGCACATGTTCGGCGAGGCGG
GGCCTGCGAGCGCGGCCACCGAGAATCGGACGGGGGTAGTCTCAAGCTGGCCGGCCTGCTCTGGTGCCTG
GCCTCGCGCCGCCGTGTATCGCCCCGCCCTGGGCGGCAAGGCTGGCCCGGTCGGCACCAGTTGCGTGAGC
GGAAAGATGGCCGCTTCCCGGCCCTGCTGCAGGGAGCTCAAAATGGAGGACGCGGCGCTCGGGAGAGCGG
GCGGGTGAGTCACCCACACAAAGGAAAAGGGCCTTTCCGTCCTCAGCCGTCGCTTCATGTGACTCCACGG
AGTACCGGGCGCCGTCCAGGCACCTCGATTAGTTCTCGAGCTTTTGGAGTACGTCGTCTTTAGGTTGGGG
GGAGGGGTTTTATGCGATGGAGTTTCCCCACACTGAGTGGGTGGAGACTGAAGTTAGGCCAGCTTGGCAC
TTGATGTAATTCTCCTTGGAATTTGCCCTTTTTGAGTTTGGATCTTGGTTCATTCTCAAGCCTCAGACAG
TGGTTCAAAGTTTTTTTCTTCCATTTCAGGTGTCGTGAGGCTAGCATCGATTGATCAACAAGTTTGTACA
AAAAAGTTGGCACCATGAAAGGCAGTAATAGAAATAAGGATCATTCAGCAGAAGGAGAAGGGGTTGGAAA
ACGACCAAAACGAAAGTGTCTTCAGTGGCATCCATTGCTAGCAAAGAAACTTCTTGATTTTTCAGAAGAG
GAAGAAGAGGAAGACGAAGAGGAGGATATTGATAAGGTTCAACTTCTTGGGGCCGATGGCCTAGAGCAAG
ATGTTGGTGAAACTGAAGATGATGAATCACCAGAGCAGCGAGCCCGGAGACCAATGAATGCATTTCTTTT
ATTTTGCAAACGCCATCGCTCTCTTGTACGTCAGGAACACCCCAGGCTTGATAACCGAGGTGCTACCAAG
ATACTAGCTGATTGGTGGGCTGTTCTTGATCCAAAGGAAAAGCAGAAATACACAGACATGGCCAAGGAGT
ATAAGGATGCATTTATGAAAGCAAATCCTGGCTACAAATGGTGTCCTACCACAAACAAGCCTGTGAAATC
CCCAACACCCACTGTCAATCCACGAAAGAAACTTTGGGCCTTCCCATCTGACTCTTCAAGAGACTTGCCA
AGCCCCAAGAAAGCAAAGACTGAAGAAATGCCTCAGCTTAACTTTGGAATGGCTGATCCTACTCAAATGG
GAGGCCTGAGTATGCTGCTGTTAGCTGGAGAACATGCTCTTGGCACACCAGAGGTATCCTCTGGCACATG
CAGGCCTGATGTTTCAGAATCTCCTGAATTACGTCAGAAGTCACCATTGTTTCAGTTTGCCGAGATATCT
TCAAGTACGTCCCACTCTGATGCTTCTACAAAGCAGTGTCAAACATCTGCCTTGTTTCAGTTTGCAGAGA
TTTCTTCAAACACTTCGCAGTTGGGTGGTGCTGAGCCTGTAAAACGCTGTGGAAAGTCTGCACTCTTTCA
ACTGGCAGAGGAAAACGAAGCTCAGGAAAAGGAAACTCCTCTGATCATGAAGGGTGTTGGAATGAAGAAA
GCTGGACATTTAGTCAGAGTGGGACCAGTGGGAGCAAGAAGTTCAAGAAGACAAAGCCAAAAGAAGACTG
TCTCCTTGGCTCCGCAAAGCTGGATGAAGAATTTGAAAAAAAATTCAACAGCCTCCCTCAATATAGTCCT
GTTACATTTGACCGGAAATGTGTACCTGTCCCAAGAAAAAAGAAGAAGACTGGAAATGTGTCCTCAGAAC
CGACTAAAACCAGCAAAGGTCCTTTCCAGTCTCAGAAAAAGAACTTATTCCACAAAATTGTCAGCAAATA
TAAGCACAAAAAGGAGAAGCCCAATGTTCCGGAAAAAGGAAGTGGGGATAAATGGTCAAACAAGCAACTC
TTCTTGGATGCCATTCACCCTACAGAAGCCATATTTTCAGAAGACAGAAACACCATGGAGCCTGTTCATA
AGGTTAAAAATATCCCATCCATTTTCAACACTCCAGAGCCAACAACAACGCAAGAACCTTTGGTGGGCAG
CCAAAAGAGAAAAGCAAGGAAAACCAAGATTACACACCTTGTCAGGACAGCAGATGGCCGGGTATCACCA
GCAGGAGGTACTTTGGATGACAAACCAAAGGAACAACTGCAGAGGAGTCTCCCTAAAGCAACTGAGACAG
ACTGCAATGACAAATGCTCACACAACACCGAGGTCGGGGAGACGCGGAGCAGTACTCCAGAAATGCCTGC
CGTGTCTGCGTTCTTTAGCCTCGCTGCGCTGGCTGAAGTGGCAGCCATGGAAAATGTGCACAGAGGTCAG
AGGTCAACTCCGCTCACCCATGATGGACAGCCAAAAGAAATGCCGCAGGCTCCTGTACTTATTTCCTGCG
CTGACCAGTGAAGCGCCCTTTCATTGTAAAACATTGTGCTTTACCTACTACCCTAGCCTTGTCTTTACCG
AGGGATGCTTGCCAACTTTCTTGTACAAAGTGGTTGATATCGGTAAGCCTATCCCTAACCCTCTCCTCGG
TCTCGATTCTACGTAGTAATGAACTAGTCCGTAACTTGAAAGTATTTCGATTTCTTGGCTTTATATATCT
TGTGGAAAGGACGAGAACTGATCATAGAGGGAGGCTGAACGCGTTAAGTCGACAATCAACCTCTGGATTA
CAAAATTTGTGAAAGATTGACTGGTATTCTTAACTATGTTGCTCCTTTTACGCTATGTGGATACGCTGCT
TTAATGCCTTTGTATCATGCTATTGCTTCCCGTATGGCTTTCATTTTCTCCTCCTTGTATAAATCCTGGT
TGCTGTCTCTTTATGAGGAGTTGTGGCCCGTTGTCAGGCAACGTGGCGTGGTGTGCACTGTGTTTGCTGA
CGCAACCCCCACTGGTTGGGGCATTGCCACCACCTGTCAGCTCCTTTCCGGGACTTTCGCTTTCCCCCTC
CCTATTGCCACGGCGGAACTCATCGCCGCCTGCCTTGCCCGCTGCTGGACAGGGGCTCGGCTGTTGGGCA
CTGACAATTCCGTGGTGTTGTCGGGGAAATCATCGTCCTTTCCTTGGCTGCTCGCCTGTGTTGCCACCTG
GATTCTGCGCGGGACGTCCTTCTGCTACGTCCCTTCGGCCCTCAATCCAGCGGACCTTCCTTCCCGCGGC
CTGCTGCCGGCTCTGCGGCCTCTTCCGCGTCTTCGCCTTCGCCCTCAGACGAGTCGGATCTCCCTTTGGG
CCGCCTCCCCGCGTCGACTTTAAGACCAATGACTTACAAGGCAGCTGTAGATCTTAGCCACTTTTTAAAA
GAAAAGGGGGGACTGGAAGGGCTAATTCACTCCCAACGAAGACAAGATCTGCTTTTTGCTTGTACTGGGT
CTCTCTGGTTAGACCAGATCTGAGCCTGGGAGCTCTCTGGCTAACTAGGGAACCCACTGCTTAAGCCTCA
ATAAAGCTTGCCTTGAGTGCTTCAAGTAGTGTGTGCCCGTCTGTTGTGTGACTCTGGTAACTAGAGATCC
CTCAGACCCTTTTAGTCAGTGTGGAAAATCTCTAGCAGTACGTATAGTAGTTCATGTCATCTTATTATTC
AGTATTTATAACTTGCAAAGAAATGAATATCAGAGAGTGAGAGGAACTTGTTTATTGCAGCTTATAATGG
TTACAAATAAAGCAATAGCATCACAAATTTCACAAATAAAGCATTTTTTTCACTGCATTCTAGTTGTGGT
TTGTCCAAACTCATCAATGTATCTTATCATGTCTGGCTCTAGCTATCCCGCCCCTAACTCCGCCCATCCC
GCCCCTAACTCCGCCCAGTTCCGCCCATTCTCCGCCCCATGGCTGACTAATTTTTTTTATTTATGCAGAG
GCCGAGGCCGCCTCGGCCTCTGAGCTATTCCAGAAGTAGTGAGGAGGCTTTTTTGGAGGCCTAGGGACGT
ACCCAATTCGCCCTATAGTGAGTCGTATTACGCGCGCTCACTGGCCGTCGTTTTACAACGTCGTGACTGG
GAAAACCCTGGCGTTACCCAACTTAATCGCCTTGCAGCACATCCCCCTTTCGCCAGCTGGCGTAATAGCG
AAGAGGCCCGCACCGATCGCCCTTCCCAACAGTTGCGCAGCCTGAATGGCGAATGGG
[124 nt withheld, positions 7688-7811]
C
[91 nt withheld, positions 7813-7903]
A
[49 nt withheld, positions 7905-7953]
CCTTTGACGTTGGAGTCCACGTTCTTT
[37 nt withheld, positions 7981-8017]
ACCCTATCTCGGTCTATTCTTTTGATTTATAAGGGATTTTGCCGATTTCGGCCTATTGGTTAAAAAATGA
GCTGATTTAACAAAAATTTAACGCGAATTTTAACAAAATATTAACGCTTACAATTTAGGTGGCACTTTTC
GGGGAAATGTGCGCGGAACCCCTATTTGTTTATTTTTCTAAATACATTCAAATATGTATCCGCTCATGAG
ACAATAACCCTGATAAATGCTTCAATAATATTGAAAAAGGAAGAGTATGAGTATTCAACATTTCCGTGTC
GCCCTTATTCCCTTTTTTGCGGCATTTTGCCTTCCTGTTTTTGCTCACCCAGAAACGCTGGTGAAAGTAA
AAGATGCTGAAGATCAGTTGGGTGCACGAGTGGGTTACATCGAACTGGATCTCAACAGCGGTAAGATCCT
TGAGAGTTTTCGCCCCGAAGAACGTTTTCCAATGATGAGCACTTTTAAAGTTCTGCTATGTGGCGCGGTA
TTATCCCGTATTGACGCCGGGCAAGAGCAACTCGGTCGCCGCATACACTATTCTCAGAATGACTTGGTTG
AGTACTCACCAGTCACAGAAAAGCATCTTACGGATGGCATGACAGTAAGAGAATTATGCAGTGCTGCCAT
AACCATGAGTGATAACACTGCGGCCAACTTACTTCTGACAACGATCGGAGGACCGAAGGAGCTAACCGCT
TTTTTGCACAACATGGGGGATCATGTAACTCGCCTTGATCGTTGGGAACCGGAGCTGAATGAAGCCATAC
CAAACGACGAGCGTGACACCACGATGCCTGTAGCAATGGCAACAACGTTGCGCAAACTATTAACTGGCGA
ACTACTTACTCTAGCTTCCCGGCAACAATTAATAGACTGGATGGAGGCGGATAAAGTTGCAGGACCACTT
CTGCGCTCGGCCCTTCCGGCTGGCTGGTTTATTGCTGATAAATCTGGAGCCGGTGAGCGTGGGTCTCGCG
GTATCATTGCAGCACTGGGGCCAGATGGTAAGCCCTCCCGTATCGTAGTTATCTACACGACGGGGAGTCA
GGCAACTATGGATGAACGAAATAGACAGATCGCTGAGATAGGTGCCTCACTGATTAAGCATTGGTAACTG
TCAGACCAAGTTTACTCATATATACTTTAGATTGATTTAAAACTTCATTTTTAATTTAAAAGGATCTAGG
TGAAGATCCTTTTTGATAATCTCATGACCAAAATCCCTTAACGTGAGTTTTCGTTCCACTGAGCGTCAGA
CCCCGTAGAAAAGATCAAAGGATCTTCTTGAGATCCTTTTTTTCTGCGCGTAATCTGCTGCTTGCAAACA
AAAAAACCACCGCTACCAGCGGTGGTTTGTTTGCCGGATCAAGAGCTACCAACTCTTTTTCCGAAGGTAA
CTGGCTTCAGCAGAGCGCAGATACCAAATACTGTTCTTCTAGTGTAGCCGTAGTTAGGCCACCACTTCAA
GAACTCTGTAGCACCGCCTACATACCTCGCTCTGCTAATCCTGTTACCAGTGGCTGCTGCCAGTGGCGAT
AAGTCGTGTCTTACCGGGTTGGACTCAAGACGATAGTTACCGGATAAGGCGCAGCGGTCGGGCTGAACGG
GGGGTTCGTGCACACAGCCCAGCTTGGAGCGAACGACCTACACCGAACTGAGATACCTACAGCGTGAGCT
ATGAGAAAGCGCCACGCTTCCCGAAGGGAGAAAGGCGGACAGGTATCCGGTAAGCGGCAGGGTCGGAACA
GGAGAGCGCACGAGGGAGCTTCCAGGGGGAAACGCCTGGTATCTTTATAGTCCTGTCGGGTTTCGCCACC
TCTGACTTGAGCGTCGATTTTTGTGATGCTCGTCAGGGGGGCGGAGCCTATGGAAAAACGCCAGCAACGC
GGCCTTTTTACGGTTCCTGGCCTTTTGCTGGCCTTTTGCTCACATGTTCTTTCCTGCGTTATCCCCTGAT
TCTGTGGATAACCGTATTACCGCCTTTGAGTGAGCTGATACCGCTCGCCGCAGCCGAACGACCGAGCGCA
GCGAGTCAGTGAGCGAGGAAGCGGAAGAGCGCCCAATACGCAAACCGCCTCTCCCCGCGCGTTGGCCGAT
TCATTAATGCAGCTGGCACGACAGGTTTCCCGACTGGAAAGCGGGCAGTGAGCGCAACGCAATTAATGTG
AGTTAGCTCACTCATTAGGCACCCCAGGCTTTACACTTTATGCTTCCGGCTCGTATGTTGTGTGGAATTG
TGAGCGGATAACAATTTCACACAGGAAACAGCTATGACCATGATTACGCCAAGCGCGCAATTAACCCTCA
CTAAAGGGAACAAAAGCTGGAGCTGCAAGC
