>Addgene plasmid #144749 | TFORF3273 | depositor partial sequence | sequence record 286362 | Insert
ATCGATTGATCAACAAGTTTGTACAAAAAAGTTGGCACCATGAAAGGCAGTAATAGAAATAAGGATCATT
CAGCAGAAGGAGAAGGGGTTGGAAAACGACCAAAACGAAAGTGTCTTCAGTGGCATCCATTGCTAGCAAA
GAAACTTCTTGATTTTTCAGAAGAGGAAGAAGAGGAAGACGAAGAGGAGGATATTGATAAGGTTCAACTT
CTTGGGGCCGATGGCCTAGAGCAAGATGTTGGTGAAACTGAAGATGATGAATCACCAGAGCAGCGAGCCC
GGAGACCAATGAATGCATTTCTTTTATTTTGCAAACGCCATCGCTCTCTTGTACGTCAGGAACACCCCAG
GCTTGATAACCGAGGTGCTACCAAGATACTAGCTGATTGGTGGGCTGTTCTTGATCCAAAGGAAAAGCAG
AAATACACAGACATGGCCAAGGAGTATAAGGATGCATTTATGAAAGCAAATCCTGGCTACAAATGGTGTC
CTACCACAAACAAGCCTGTGAAATCCCCAACACCCACTGTCAATCCACGAAAGAAACTTTGGGCCTTCCC
ATCTGACTCTTCAAGAGACTTGCCAAGCCCCAAGAAAGCAAAGACTGAAGAAATGCCTCAGCTTAACTTT
GGAATGGCTGATCCTACTCAAATGGGAGGCCTGAGTATGCTGCTGTTAGCTGGAGAACATGCTCTTGGCA
CACCAGAGGTATCCTCTGGCACATGCAGGCCTGATGTTTCAGAATCTCCTGAATTACGTCAGAAGTCACC
ATTGTTTCAGTTTGCCGAGATATCTTCAAGTACGTCCCACTCTGATGCTTCTACAAAGCAGTGTCAAACA
TCTGCCTTGTTTCAGTTTGCAGAGATTTCTTCAAACACTTCGCAGTTGGGTGGTGCTGAGCCTGTAAAAC
GCTGTGGAAAGTCTGCACTCTTTCAACTGGCAGAGGAAAACGAAGCTCAGGAAAAGGAAACTCCTCTGAT
CATGAAGGGTGTTGGAATGAAGAAAGCTGGACATTTAGTCAGAGTGGGACCAGTGGGAGCAAGAAGTTCA
AGAAGACAAAGCCAAAAGAAGACTGTCTCCTTGGCTCCGCAAAGCTGGATGAAGAATTTGAAAAAAAATT
CAACAGCCTCCCTCAATATAGTCCTGTTACATTTGACCGGAAATGTGTACCTGTCCCAAGAAAAAAGAAG
AAGACTGGAAATGTGTCCTCAGAACCGACTAAAACCAGCAAAGGTCCTTTCCAGTCTCAGAAAAAGAACT
TATTCCACAAAATTGTCAGCAAATATAAGCACAAAAAGGAGAAGCCCAATGTTCCGGAAAAAGGAAGTGG
GGATAAATGGTCAAACAAGCAACTCTTCTTGGATGCCATTCACCCTACAGAAGCCATATTTTCAGAAGAC
AGAAACACCATGGAGCCTGTTCATAAGGTTAAAAATATCCCATCCATTTTCAACACTCCAGAGCCAACAA
CAACGCAAGAACCTTTGGTGGGCAGCCAAAAGAGAAAAGCAAGGAAAACCAAGATTACACACCTTGTCAG
GACAGCAGATGGCCGGGTATCACCAGCAGGAGGTACTTTGGATGACAAACCAAAGGAACAACTGCAGAGG
AGTCTCCCTAAAGCAACTGAGACAGACTGCAATGACAAATGCTCACACAACACCGAGGTCGGGGAGACGC
GGAGCAGTACTCCAGAAATGCCTGCCGTGTCTGCGTTCTTTAGCCTCGCTGCGCTGGCTGAAGTGGCAGC
CATGGAAAATGTGCACAGAGGTCAGAGGTCAACTCCGCTCACCCATGATGGACAGCCAAAAGAAATGCCG
CAGGCTCCTGTACTTATTTCCTGCGCTGACCAGTGAAGCGCCCTTTCATTGTAAAACATTGTGCTTTACC
TACTACCCTAGCCTTGTCTTTACCGAGGGATGCTTGCCAACTTTCTTGTACAAAGTGGTTGATATCGGTA
AGCCTATCCCTAACCCTCTCCTCGGTCTCGATTCTACGTAGTAATGAACTAGTCCGTAACTTGAAAGTAT
TTCGATTTCTTGGCTTTATATATCTTGTGGAAAGGACGAGAACTGATCATAGAGGGAGGCTGA
