>Addgene plasmid #144749 | TFORF3273 | depositor partial sequence | sequence record 286363 | Barcode
GAACTGATCATAGAGGGAGGCTGA
